>Addgene plasmid #247282 | NSK241 SFFV-mCherry-SGc(os13.NOT-SMN2.45,55,45)cSG-EGFP-(3xMS2) (FLP-IN) | addgene full sequence | sequence record 490826 | Addgene NGS Result
AGTATCTGCTCCCTGCTTGTGTGTTGGAGGTCGCTGAGTAGTGCGCGAGCAAAATTTAAGCTACAACAAG
GCAAGGCTTGACCGACAATTGCCGATAAAATAAAAGATTTTATTTAGTCTCCAGAAAAAGGGGGGAATGA
AAGACCCCACCTGTAGGTTTGGCAAGCTAGCTGCAGTAACGCCATTTTGCAAGGCATGGAAAAATACCAA
ACCAAGAATAGAGAAGTTCAGATCAAGGGCGGGTACATGAAAATAGCTAACGTTGGGCCAAACAGGATAT
CTGCGGTGAGCAGTTTCGGCCCCGGCCCGGGGCCAAGAACAGATGGTCACCGCAGTTTCGGCCCCGGCCC
GAGGCCAAGAACAGATGGTCCCCAGATATGGCCCAACCCTCAGCAGTTTCTTAAGACCCATCAGATGTTT
CCAGGCTCCCCCAAGGACCTGAAATGACCCTGCGCCTTATTTGAATTAACCAATCAGCCTGCTTCTCGCT
TCTGTTCGCGCGCTTCTGCTTCCCGAGCTCTATAAAAGAGCTCACAACCCCTCACTCGGCGCGCCAGTCC
TCCGACAGACTGAGTCGCCCGGGAAGCTTCGCCACCATGGTGAGCAAGGGCGAGGAGGATAACATGGCCA
TCATCAAGGAGTTCATGCGCTTCAAGGTGCACATGGAGGGCTCCGTGAACGGCCACGAGTTCGAGATCGA
GGGCGAGGGCGAGGGCCGCCCCTACGAGGGCACCCAGACCGCCAAGCTGAAGGTGACCAAGGGTGGCCCC
CTGCCCTTCGCCTGGGACATCCTGTCCCCTCAGTTCATGTACGGCTCCAAGGCCTACGTGAAGCACCCCG
CCGACATTCCCGACTACTTGAAGCTGTCCTTCCCCGAGGGCTTCAAGTGGGAGCGCGTGATGAACTTCGA
GGACGGCGGCGTGGTGACCGTGACCCAGGACTCCTCCCTGCAGGACGGCGAGTTCATCTACAAGGTGAAG
CTGCGCGGCACCAACTTCCCCTCCGACGGCCCCGTAATGCAGAAGAAGACCATGGGCTGGGAGGCCTCCT
CCGAGCGGATGTACCCCGAGGACGGCGCCCTGAAGGGCGAGATCAAGCAGAGGCTGAAGCTGAAGGACGG
CGGCCACTACGACGCTGAGGTCAAGACCACCTACAAGGCCAAGAAGCCCGTGCAGCTGCCCGGCGCCTAC
AACGTCAACATCAAGTTGGACATCACCTCCCACAACGAGGACTACACCATCGTGGAACAGTACGAACGCG
CCGAGGGCCGCCACTCCACCGGCGGCATGGACGAGCTGTACAAGAGCGACGCGTTGGAAGCCAGACACAA
ACAGAAAATTGTGGCTCCGGTGAAACAGACTTTGAATTTTGACCTTCTGAAGCTGGCGGGAGACGTCGAG
TCCAACCCCGGTCCCGGTACCGGATCCCGAAATCTTCGAGTGTGGAGACGTGCTGCTCTATGCCAGCATT
TCTGGCATATGCGACGGCCATGGATCCTTATATTTAAGGAATGTGAGCACCTTCCTTCTTTTTGGTTTTG
TCTAAAACCTTCATAGCCGTCTGTTATGCATATAATAGCCAGTATGATAGCCACTCATGTACCATGGAAT
TCAACCGGTACTAGTGAGGCACGGCATAAGCAAAAGATCGTAGCCCCAGTAAAGCAAACACTCAACTTCG
ATCTACTCAAACTCGCAGGTGATGTGGAATCTAATCCAGGACCCTCGAGTGTCTCAAAGGGCGAGGAACT
TTTTACGGGCGTTGTTCCGATCCTCGTCGAATTGGACGGGGACGTTAATGGGCATAAATTCTCAGTTAGT
GGTGAGGGTGAGGGGGACGCGACATATGGGAAACTTACGCTGAAGTTCATATGTACCACCGGAAAATTGC
CAGTGCCGTGGCCTACTCTCGTCACCACCCTGACATATGGTGTTCAGTGTTTTAGCCGGTATCCAGACCA
TATGAAACAGCACGATTTTTTTAAATCCGCTATGCCTGAAGGTTACGTACAGGAGCGAACGATATTTTTT
AAAGACGACGGAAACTACAAAACTAGAGCCGAGGTAAAATTCGAGGGTGACACTCTCGTGAACCGGATCG
AACTGAAGGGCATAGATTTTAAGGAGGATGGCAATATACTGGGCCACAAGCTCGAATACAACTATAATTC
TCATAATGTCTATATCATGGCGGACAAACAGAAAAACGGCATCAAGGTAAACTTTAAAATCCGACACAAT
ATTGAGGACGGCTCTGTCCAGCTTGCGGACCATTACCAACAGAACACGCCGATAGGGGATGGTCCAGTAC
TTCTCCCTGATAATCACTATTTGTCTACTCAGTCAGCTCTTAGCAAGGACCCAAACGAAAAACGGGATCA
CATGGTCCTTCTTGAGTTCGTCACTGCGGCTGGGATAACACTCGGGATGGACGAACTGTATAAGTAGGCC
GGAGGGCCCACGTACACCATCAGGGTACGTCTCAGACACCATCAGGGTCTGTCTGGTACAGCATCAGCGT
ACCATGGCCCGAACAAAAACTCATCTCAGAAGAGGATCTGAATAGCGCCGTCGACCATCATCATAATCAT
CATTGAGTTTAAACCCGCTGATCAGCCTCGACTGTGCCTTCTAGTTGCCAGCCATCTGTTGTTTGCCCCT
CCCCCGTGCCTTCCTTGACCCTGGAAGGTGCCACTCCCACTGTCCTTTCCTAATAAAATGAGGAAATTGC
ATCGCATTGTCTGAGTAGGTGTCATTCTATTCTGGGGGGTGGGGTGGGGCAGGACAGCAAGGGGGAGGAT
TGGGAAGACAATAGCAGGCATGCTGGGGATGCGGTGGGCTCTATGGAGATCTATCGATGTTCTGGGGATG
CGGTGGGCTCTATGGCTTCTGAGGCGGAAAGAACCAGCTGGGGCTCTAGGGGGTATCCCC
[124 nt withheld, positions 2931-3054]
C
[91 nt withheld, positions 3056-3146]
AGGGTGATGGTTCACGTACCTAGAAGTTCCTATTCCGAAGTTCCTATTCTCTAGAAAGTATAGGAACTTC
CTTGGCCAAAAAGCCTGAACTCACCGCGACGTCTGTCGAGAAGTTTCTGATCGAAAAGTTCGACAGCGTC
TCCGACCTGATGCAGCTCTCGGAGGGCGAAGAATCTCGTGCTTTCAGCTTCGATGTAGGAGGGCGTGGAT
ATGTCCTGCGGGTAAATAGCTGCGCCGATGGTTTCTACAAAGATCGTTATGTTTATCGGCACTTTGCATC
GGCCGCGCTCCCGATTCCGGAAGTGCTTGACATTGGGGAATTCAGCGAGAGCCTGACCTATTGCATCTCC
CGCCGTGCACAGGGTGTCACGTTGCAAGACCTGCCTGAAACCGAACTGCCCGCTGTTCTGCAGCCGGTCG
CGGAGGCCATGGATGCGATCGCTGCGGCCGATCTTAGCCAGACGAGCGGGTTCGGCCCATTCGGACCGCA
AGGAATCGGTCAATACACTACATGGCGTGATTTCATATGCGCGATTGCTGATCCCCATGTGTATCACTGG
CAAACTGTGATGGACGACACCGTCAGTGCGTCCGTCGCGCAGGCTCTCGATGAGCTGATGCTTTGGGCCG
AGGACTGCCCCGAAGTCCGGCACCTCGTGCACGCGGATTTCGGCTCCAACAATGTCCTGACGGACAATGG
CCGCATAACAGCGGTCATTGACTGGAGCGAGGCGATGTTCGGGGATTCCCAATACGAGGTCGCCAACATC
TTCTTCTGGAGGCCGTGGTTGGCTTGTATGGAGCAGCAGACGCGCTACTTCGAGCGGAGGCATCCGGAGC
TTGCAGGATCGCCGCGGCTCCGGGCGTATATGCTCCGCATTGGTCTTGACCAACTCTATCAGAGCTTGGT
TGACGGCAATTTCGATGATGCAGCTTGGGCGCAGGGTCGATGCGACGCAATCGTCCGATCCGGAGCCGGG
ACTGTCGGGCGTACACAAATCGCCCGCAGAAGCGCGGCCGTCTGGACCGATGGCTGTGTAGAAGTACTCG
CCGATAGTGGAAACCGACGCCCCAGCACTCGTCCGAGGGCAAAGGAATAGCACGTACTACGAGATTTCGA
TTCCACCGCCGCCTTCTATGAAAGGTTGGGCTTCGGAATCGTTTTCCGGGACGCCGGCTGGATGATCCTC
CAGCGCGGGGATCTCATGCTGGAGTTCTTCGCCCACCCCAACTTGTTTATTGCAGCTTATAATGGTTACA
AATAAAGCAATAGCATCACAAATTTCACAAATAAAGCATTTTTTTCACTGCATTCTAGTTGTGGTTTGTC
CAAACTCATCAATGTATCTTATCATGTCTGTATACCGTCGACCTCTAGCTAGAGCTTGGCGTAATCATGG
TCATAGCTGTTTCCTGTGTGAAATTGTTATCCGCTCACAATTCCACACAACATACGAGCCGGAAGCATAA
AGTGTAAAGCCTGGGGTGCCTAATGAGTGAGCTAACTCACATTAATTGCGTTGCGCTCACTGCCCGCTTT
CCAGTCGGGAAACCTGTCGTGCCAGCTGCATTAATGAATCGGCCAACGCGCGGGGAGAGGCGGTTTGCGT
ATTGGGCGCTCTTCCGCTTCCTCGCTCACTGACTCGCTGCGCTCGGTCGTTCGGCTGCGGCGAGCGGTAT
CAGCTCACTCAAAGGCGGTAATACGGTTATCCACAGAATCAGGGGATAACGCAGGAAAGAACATGTGAGC
AAAAGGCCAGCAAAAGGCCAGGAACCGTAAAAAGGCCGCGTTGCTGGCGTTTTTCCATAGGCTCCGCCCC
CCTGACGAGCATCACAAAAATCGACGCTCAAGTCAGAGGTGGCGAAACCCGACAGGACTATAAAGATACC
AGGCGTTTCCCCCTGGAAGCTCCCTCGTGCGCTCTCCTGTTCCGACCCTGCCGCTTACCGGATACCTGTC
CGCCTTTCTCCCTTCGGGAAGCGTGGCGCTTTCTCATAGCTCACGCTGTAGGTATCTCAGTTCGGTGTAG
GTCGTTCGCTCCAAGCTGGGCTGTGTGCACGAACCCCCCGTTCAGCCCGACCGCTGCGCCTTATCCGGTA
ACTATCGTCTTGAGTCCAACCCGGTAAGACACGACTTATCGCCACTGGCAGCAGCCACTGGTAACAGGAT
TAGCAGAGCGAGGTATGTAGGCGGTGCTACAGAGTTCTTGAAGTGGTGGCCTAACTACGGCTACACTAGA
AGAACAGTATTTGGTATCTGCGCTCTGCTGAAGCCAGTTACCTTCGGAAAAAGAGTTGGTAGCTCTTGAT
CCGGCAAACAAACCACCGCTGGTAGCGGTGGTTTTTTTGTTTGCAAGCAGCAGATTACGCGCAGAAAAAA
AGGATCTCAAGAAGATCCTTTGATCTTTTCTACGGGGTCTGACGCTCAGTGGAACGAAAACTCACGTTAA
GGGATTTTGGTCATGAGATTATCAAAAAGGATCTTCACCTAGATCCTTTTAAATTAAAAATGAAGTTTTA
AATCAATCTAAAGTATATATGAGTAAACTTGGTCTGACAGTTACCAATGCTTAATCAGTGAGGCACCTAT
CTCAGCGATCTGTCTATTTCGTTCATCCATAGTTGCCTGACTCCCCGTCGTGTAGATAACTACGATACGG
GAGGGCTTACCATCTGGCCCCAGTGCTGCAATGATACCGCGAGACCCACGCTCACCGGCTCCAGATTTAT
CAGCAATAAACCAGCCAGCCGGAAGGGCCGAGCGCAGAAGTGGTCCTGCAACTTTATCCGCCTCCATCCA
GTCTATTAATTGTTGCCGGGAAGCTAGAGTAAGTAGTTCGCCAGTTAATAGTTTGCGCAACGTTGTTGCC
ATTGCTACAGGCATCGTGGTGTCACGCTCGTCGTTTGGTATGGCTTCATTCAGCTCCGGTTCCCAACGAT
CAAGGCGAGTTACATGATCCCCCATGTTGTGCAAAAAAGCGGTTAGCTCCTTCGGTCCTCCGATCGTTGT
CAGAAGTAAGTTGGCCGCAGTGTTATCACTCATGGTTATGGCAGCACTGCATAATTCTCTTACTGTCATG
CCATCCGTAAGATGCTTTTCTGTGACTGGTGAGTACTCAACCAAGTCATTCTGAGAATAGTGTATGCGGC
GACCGAGTTGCTCTTGCCCGGCGTCAATACGGGATAATACCGCGCCACATAGCAGAACTTTAAAAGTGCT
CATCATTGGAAAACGTTCTTCGGGGCGAAAACTCTCAAGGATCTTACCGCTGTTGAGATCCAGTTCGATG
TAACCCACTCGTGCACCCAACTGATCTTCAGCATCTTTTACTTTCACCAGCGTTTCTGGGTGAGCAAAAA
CAGGAAGGCAAAATGCCGCAAAAAAGGGAATAAGGGCGACACGGAAATGTTGAATACTCATACTCTTCCT
TTTTCAATATTATTGAAGCATTTATCAGGGTTATTGTCTCATGAGCGGATACATATTTGAATGTATTTAG
AAAAATAAACAAATAGGGGTTCCGCGCACATTTCCCCGAAAAGTGCCACCTGACGTCGACGGATCGGGAG
ATCTCCCGATCCCCTATGGTGCACTCTCAGTACAATCTGCTCTGATGCCGCATAGTTAAGCC
Features (pLannotate 1.2.2; 22 found; start..end, strand, type, name):
    176..583     +  promoter       SFFV promoter: spleen focus-forming virus long terminal repeat (LTR) promoter
    597..1304    +  CDS            mCherry: mCherry is a basic (constitutively fluorescent) red fluorescent protein published in 2004, derived from Discosoma sp.. It is reported to be a very rapidly-maturing monomer with low acid sensitivity.
   1350..1408    +  CDS            F2A (fragment): 2A peptide from foot-and-mouth disease virus polyprotein Eukaryotic ribosomes fail to insert a peptide bond between the Gly and Pro residues, yielding separate polypeptides.
   1428..1449    -  CDS            Nluc (fragment): NanoLuc® luciferase human codon-optimized
   1502..1564    -  CDS            SMN1 (fragment): SMN_HUMAN - Also known as SMN, SMNT. Experimental evidence at protein level: Swiss-Prot protein existence level 1. The SMN complex plays a catalyst role in the assembly of small nuclear ribonucleoproteins (snRNPs), the building blocks of the spliceosome. Thereby, plays an important role in the splicing of cellular pre-mRNAs. Most spliceosomal snRNPs contain a common set of Sm proteins SNRPB, SNRPD1, SNRPD2, SNRPD3, SNRPE, SNRPF and SNRPG that assemble in a heptameric protein ring on the Sm site of the small nuclear RNA to form the core snRNP. In the cytosol, the Sm proteins SNRPD1, SNRPD2, SNR
   1731..2444    +  CDS            EGFP: EGFP is a basic (constitutively fluorescent) green fluorescent protein published in 1996, derived from Aequorea victoria. It is reported to be a rapidly-maturing weak dimer with moderate acid sensitivity.
   2622..2846    +  polyA_signal   bGH poly(A) signal: bovine growth hormone polyadenylation signal
   2862..2885    +  polyA_signal   bGH poly(A) signal (fragment): bovine growth hormone polyadenylation signal
   2889..2910    +  promoter       SV40 promoter (fragment): SV40 enhancer and early promoter
   2931..3164    +  rep_origin     f1 ori (fragment) (sequence partly withheld): f1 bacteriophage origin of replication; arrow indicates direction of (+) strand synthesis
   3169..3216    +  protein_bind   FRT: FLP-mediated recombination occurs in the 8-bp core sequence TCTAGAAA (Turan and Bode, 2011). FLP recombinase from the Saccharomyces cerevisiae 2μ plasmid
   3224..4246    +  CDS            HygR: aminoglycoside phosphotransferase from E. coli; aph(4)-Ia; confers resistance to hygromycin
   4256..4381    +  CDS            ble (fragment): BLE_KLEPN - Experimental evidence at protein level: Swiss-Prot protein existence level 1. Binding protein with a strong affinity to the bleomycin family of antibiotics. Binds to CL990; an antimitotic-antibiotic compound. From Klebsiella pneumoniae.
   4376..4497    +  polyA_signal   SV40 poly(A) signal: SV40 polyadenylation signal
   4570..4586    -  protein_bind   lac operator: The lac repressor binds to the lac operator to inhibit transcription in E. coli. This inhibition can be relieved by adding lactose or isopropyl-β-D-thiogalactopyranoside (IPTG). lac repressor encoded by lacI
   4594..4624    -  promoter       lac promoter: promoter for the E. coli lac operon
   4639..4660    -  protein_bind   CAP binding site: CAP binding activates transcription in the presence of cAMP. E. coli catabolite activator protein
   4673..4765    -  CDS            lacI (fragment): lac repressor; lacI; The lac repressor binds to the lac operator to inhibit transcription in E. coli. This inhibition can be relieved by adding lactose or isopropyl-β-D-thiogalactopyranoside (IPTG).
   4948..5536    -  rep_origin     ori: high-copy-number ColE1/pMB1/pBR322/pUC origin of replication
   5707..6567    -  CDS            AmpR: β-lactamase; bla; confers resistance to ampicillin, carbenicillin, and related antibiotics
   6568..6672    -  promoter       AmpR promoter: bla
   6731..5       -  misc_feature   bom (fragment) (across the origin): basis of mobility region from pBR322
