[The description below was written by a language model from this plasmid's Addgene catalogue record and pLannotate feature annotations shown in this document.]
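Description:
NSK241 SFFV-mCherry-SGc(os13.NOT-SMN2.45,55,45)cSG-EGFP-(3xMS2) (FLP-IN) is a 6.8 kb mammalian expression plasmid built on a Flp-In-type backbone. It carries a synthetic "modulADAR" RNA sensor described as detecting "NOT SMN exon 7". It is propagated in E. coli as a high-copy plasmid through a ColE1/pUC origin, with selection by ampicillin resistance. The backbone also carries a partial f1 origin and lac promoter/operator remnants. For mammalian use, an FRT site lies immediately upstream of a hygromycin resistance coding sequence followed by an SV40 poly(A) signal, and only a small SV40 promoter fragment is annotated nearby. This is the usual Flp-In arrangement, in which FLP-mediated recombination into a genomic FRT landing site supplies what is needed to express HygR, allowing selection of single-copy, site-specific integrants.

The payload is a single transcription unit driven by the SFFV LTR promoter and terminated by a bGH poly(A) signal. mCherry is encoded first and serves as a constitutive marker of sensor expression. It is followed by an F2A fragment, a sensor region, and then EGFP. The sensor region contains short antisense-oriented matches to SMN and to NanoLuc, consistent with a sequence designed to base-pair with SMN2 transcript. In ADAR-based sensors generally, pairing with the target RNA recruits ADAR editing that removes an in-frame stop codon, permitting translation of the downstream reporter. The record does not spell out the details of this design or how the NOT logic is implemented. The name indicates 3xMS2 hairpins after EGFP, but these are not annotated in the feature table. The EGFP-to-mCherry ratio would presumably report sensor output.
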