Addgene plasmid #247282: NSK241 SFFV-mCherry-SGc(os13.NOT-SMN2.45,55,45)cSG-EGFP-(3xMS2) (FLP-IN)
Purpose: modulADAR sensor for NOT SMN exon 7
Depositing lab: Xiaojing Gao. Depositing organization: Stanford University. Publication: Sequence-Independent RNA Sensing in Living Mammalian Cells. Kolber NS, Kaseniit KE, Lanz TV, Robinson WH, Gao XJ. bioRxiv [Preprint]. 2025 Sep 18:2025.09.18.677213. doi: 10.1101/2025.09.18.677213. PubMed 41000785.
Backbone
  Vector backbone: FLP-IN
  Vector type: Mammalian Expression
Growth in bacteria
  Bacterial resistance: Ampicillin, 100 μg/mL
  Growth temperature: 37°C
  Growth strain: DH5alpha
  Copy number: High Copy
Gene/Insert
  Gene/Insert name: mCherry-os13.NOT-SMN2.45,55,45-EGFP
  Species: Synthetic
  Mutation: WT
  Promoter: SFFV
  Cloning method: Unknown
Terms and licenses: Academic/Nonprofit Terms; Industry Terms: Not Available to Industry
How to cite: NSK241 SFFV-mCherry-SGc(os13.NOT-SMN2.45,55,45)cSG-EGFP-(3xMS2) (FLP-IN) was a gift from Xiaojing Gao (Addgene plasmid # 247282 ; http://n2t.net/addgene:247282 ; RRID:Addgene_247282)
